Addgene plasmid #181910: pET16-mHP1alpha
Purpose: Bacterial protein expression vector for HP1alpha
Depositing lab: Karsten Rippe. Depositing organization: Deutsches Krebsforschungszentrum (DKFZ). Publication: Mouse Heterochromatin Adopts Digital Compaction States without Showing Hallmarks of HP1-Driven Liquid-Liquid Phase Separation. Erdel F, Rademacher A, Vlijm R, Tunnermann J, Frank L, Weinmann R, Schweigert E, Yserentant K, Hummert J, Bauer C, Schumacher S, Al Alwash A, Normand C, Herten DP, Engelhardt J, Rippe K. Mol Cell. 2020 Apr 16;78(2):236-249.e7. doi: 10.1016/j.molcel.2020.02.005. Epub 2020 Feb 25. PubMed 32101700.
Backbone
  Vector backbone: pET16b
  Backbone manufacturer: Novagen
  Backbone size w/o insert (bp): 5711
  Vector type: Bacterial Expression
Growth in bacteria
  Bacterial resistance: Ampicillin, 100 μg/mL
  Growth temperature: 37°C
  Growth strain: DH5alpha
  Copy number: High Copy
Gene/Insert
  Gene/Insert name: mHP1alpha (alt name: CBX 5)
  Species: M. musculus (mouse)
  Entrez Gene: Cbx5 (a.k.a. 2610029O15Rik, HP1, Hp1a, Hp1alpha)
  Promoter: T7
  Cloning method: Restriction Enzyme; 5′ cloning site NdeI (not destroyed); 3′ cloning site BamHI (not destroyed)
Terms and licenses: Academic/Nonprofit Terms; Industry Terms: Not Available to Industry
How to cite: pET16-mHP1alpha was a gift from Karsten Rippe (Addgene plasmid # 181910 ; http://n2t.net/addgene:181910 ; RRID:Addgene_181910)
