[The description below was written by a language model from this plasmid's Addgene catalogue record and pLannotate feature annotations shown in this document.]
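Description:
pET16-mHP1alpha is a bacterial expression plasmid built on the Novagen pET16b backbone for producing mouse heterochromatin protein 1 alpha (HP1alpha, encoded by Cbx5) in E. coli. The sequenced construct is about 6.3 kb. It replicates from a pBR322/ColE1-type origin and retains the bom mobilisation region and the rop gene. The catalogue entry lists it as high copy, although rop normally moderates copy number. Selection is by ampicillin through the bla β-lactamase gene. The interrupted tetracycline-resistance fragments and tet promoter in the annotation are non-functional remnants of the pBR322 ancestry.

The Cbx5 coding sequence was inserted between the NdeI and BamHI sites, both of which are preserved. It lies downstream of a T7 promoter with an adjacent lac operator and the strong T7 gene 10 ribosome binding site, and it is followed by the T7 terminator. A plasmid-borne lacI gene supplies lac repressor, so transcription stays off until IPTG is added, and it requires a host that provides T7 RNA polymerase. A short annotated segment just upstream of the insert matches the histidine-tag portion of a composite tag. This is consistent with the N-terminal His tag that pET16b supplies for metal-affinity purification, though the catalogue fields do not explicitly list a tag. The small "SET1" fragment after the insert most likely reflects T7-derived vector sequence downstream of the cloning site rather than a fused solubility tag.

HP1alpha binds H3K9-methylated histone tails in heterochromatin. The associated study examined the compaction states of mouse heterochromatin and whether HP1 drives liquid-liquid phase separation, so the plasmid probably serves as a source of recombinant protein for in vitro work of that kind.
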