Features (pLannotate 1.2.2; 20 found; start..end, strand, type, name):
    104..208     +  promoter       AmpR promoter: bla
    209..1069    +  CDS            AmpR: β-lactamase; bla; confers resistance to ampicillin, carbenicillin, and related antibiotics
   1240..1828    +  rep_origin     ori: high-copy-number ColE1/pMB1/pBR322/pUC origin of replication
   2014..2153    -  misc_feature   bom: basis of mobility region from pBR322
   2255..2446    -  CDS            rop: Rop protein, which maintains plasmids at low copy number; rop
   2463..2843    +  CDS            YPB1_ECOLX: Protein predicted: Swiss-Prot protein existence level 4. From Escherichia coli.
   3085..3709    -  CDS            TcR (fragment): tetracycline efflux protein; tet; confers resistance to tetracycline
   3724..3745    -  protein_bind   CAP binding site: CAP binding activates transcription in the presence of cAMP. E. coli catabolite activator protein
   3758..4839    -  CDS            lacI: lac repressor; lacI; The lac repressor binds to the lac operator to inhibit transcription in E. coli. This inhibition can be relieved by adding lactose or isopropyl-β-D-thiogalactopyranoside (IPTG).
   4840..4917    -  promoter       lacI promoter: lacI
   4925..5204    -  CDS            TcR (fragment): tetracycline efflux protein; tet; confers resistance to tetracycline
   5226..5244    +  promoter       T7 promoter: promoter for bacteriophage T7 RNA polymerase
   5245..5269    +  protein_bind   lac operator: The lac repressor binds to the lac operator to inhibit transcription in E. coli. This inhibition can be relieved by adding lactose or isopropyl-β-D-thiogalactopyranoside (IPTG). lac repressor encoded by lacI
   5284..5306    +  RBS            RBS: efficient ribosome binding site from bacteriophage T7 gene 10 (Olins and Rangwala, 1989)
   5319..5336    +  CDS            capTEV™ (fragment): composite tag for in vivo biotinylation, TEV protease cleavage, and 6xHis tagging
   5379..5951    +  CDS            Cbx5: CBX5_MOUSE - Also known as Hp1a. Experimental evidence at protein level: Swiss-Prot protein existence level 1. Component of heterochromatin that recognizes and binds histone H3 tails methylated at 'Lys-9' (H3K9me), leading to epigenetic repression. In contrast, it is excluded from chromatin when 'Tyr-41' of histone H3 is phosphorylated (H3Y41ph). Can interact with lamin-B receptor (LBR). This interaction can contribute to the association of the heterochromatin with the inner nuclear membrane. Involved in the formation of functional kinetochore through interaction with MIS12 complex proteins (B
   5962..6011    +  CDS            SET1 (fragment): solubility-enhancement tag derived from T7 phage gene 10B
   6019..6066    +  terminator     T7 terminator: transcription terminator for bacteriophage T7 RNA polymerase
   6089..6193    -  CDS            TcR (fragment): tetracycline efflux protein; tet; confers resistance to tetracycline
   6241..6269    -  promoter       tet promoter: E. coli promoter for tetracycline efflux protein gene
>Addgene plasmid #181910 | pET16-mHP1alpha | addgene full sequence | sequence record 359628 | Addgene NGS Result
TTCTTGAAGACGAAAGGGCCTCGTGATACGCCTATTTTTATAGGTTAATGTCATGATAATAATGGTTTCT
TAGACGTCAGGTGGCACTTTTCGGGGAAATGTGCGCGGAACCCCTATTTGTTTATTTTTCTAAATACATT
CAAATATGTATCCGCTCATGAGACAATAACCCTGATAAATGCTTCAATAATATTGAAAAAGGAAGAGTAT
GAGTATTCAACATTTCCGTGTCGCCCTTATTCCCTTTTTTGCGGCATTTTGCCTTCCTGTTTTTGCTCAC
CCAGAAACGCTGGTGAAAGTAAAAGATGCTGAAGATCAGTTGGGTGCACGAGTGGGTTACATCGAACTGG
ATCTCAACAGCGGTAAGATCCTTGAGAGTTTTCGCCCCGAAGAACGTTTTCCAATGATGAGCACTTTTAA
AGTTCTGCTATGTGGCGCGGTATTATCCCGTGTTGACGCCGGGCAAGAGCAACTCGGTCGCCGCATACAC
TATTCTCAGAATGACTTGGTTGAGTACTCACCAGTCACAGAAAAGCATCTTACGGATGGCATGACAGTAA
GAGAATTATGCAGTGCTGCCATAACCATGAGTGATAACACTGCGGCCAACTTACTTCTGACAACGATCGG
AGGACCGAAGGAGCTAACCGCTTTTTTGCACAACATGGGGGATCATGTAACTCGCCTTGATCGTTGGGAA
CCGGAGCTGAATGAAGCCATACCAAACGACGAGCGTGACACCACGATGCCTGCAGCAATGGCAACAACGT
TGCGCAAACTATTAACTGGCGAACTACTTACTCTAGCTTCCCGGCAACAATTAATAGACTGGATGGAGGC
GGATAAAGTTGCAGGACCACTTCTGCGCTCGGCCCTTCCGGCTGGCTGGTTTATTGCTGATAAATCTGGA
GCCGGTGAGCGTGGGTCTCGCGGTATCATTGCAGCACTGGGGCCAGATGGTAAGCCCTCCCGTATCGTAG
TTATCTACACGACGGGGAGTCAGGCAACTATGGATGAACGAAATAGACAGATCGCTGAGATAGGTGCCTC
ACTGATTAAGCATTGGTAACTGTCAGACCAAGTTTACTCATATATACTTTAGATTGATTTAAAACTTCAT
TTTTAATTTAAAAGGATCTAGGTGAAGATCCTTTTTGATAATCTCATGACCAAAATCCCTTAACGTGAGT
TTTCGTTCCACTGAGCGTCAGACCCCGTAGAAAAGATCAAAGGATCTTCTTGAGATCCTTTTTTTCTGCG
CGTAATCTGCTGCTTGCAAACAAAAAAACCACCGCTACCAGCGGTGGTTTGTTTGCCGGATCAAGAGCTA
CCAACTCTTTTTCCGAAGGTAACTGGCTTCAGCAGAGCGCAGATACCAAATACTGTCCTTCTAGTGTAGC
CGTAGTTAGGCCACCACTTCAAGAACTCTGTAGCACCGCCTACATACCTCGCTCTGCTAATCCTGTTACC
AGTGGCTGCTGCCAGTGGCGATAAGTCGTGTCTTACCGGGTTGGACTCAAGACGATAGTTACCGGATAAG
GCGCAGCGGTCGGGCTGAACGGGGGGTTCGTGCACACAGCCCAGCTTGGAGCGAACGACCTACACCGAAC
TGAGATACCTACAGCGTGAGCTATGAGAAAGCGCCACGCTTCCCGAAGGGAGAAAGGCGGACAGGTATCC
GGTAAGCGGCAGGGTCGGAACAGGAGAGCGCACGAGGGAGCTTCCAGGGGGAAACGCCTGGTATCTTTAT
AGTCCTGTCGGGTTTCGCCACCTCTGACTTGAGCGTCGATTTTTGTGATGCTCGTCAGGGGGGCGGAGCC
TATGGAAAAACGCCAGCAACGCGGCCTTTTTACGGTTCCTGGCCTTTTGCTGGCCTTTTGCTCACATGTT
CTTTCCTGCGTTATCCCCTGATTCTGTGGATAACCGTATTACCGCCTTTGAGTGAGCTGATACCGCTCGC
CGCAGCCGAACGACCGAGCGCAGCGAGTCAGTGAGCGAGGAAGCGGAAGAGCGCCTGATGCGGTATTTTC
TCCTTACGCATCTGTGCGGTATTTCACACCGCAATGGTGCACTCTCAGTACAATCTGCTCTGATGCCGCA
TAGTTAAGCCAGTATACACTCCGCTATCGCTACGTGACTGGGTCATGGCTGCGCCCCGACACCCGCCAAC
ACCCGCTGACGCGCCCTGACGGGCTTGTCTGCTCCCGGCATCCGCTTACAGACAAGCTGTGACCGTCTCC
GGGAGCTGCATGTGTCAGAGGTTTTCACCGTCATCACCGAAACGCGCGAGGCAGCTGCGGTAAAGCTCAT
CAGCGTGGTCGTGAAGCGATTCACAGATGTCTGCCTGTTCATCCGCGTCCAGCTCGTTGAGTTTCTCCAG
AAGCGTTAATGTCTGGCTTCTGATAAAGCGGGCCATGTTAAGGGCGGTTTTTTCCTGTTTGGTCACTGAT
GCCTCCGTGTAAGGGGGATTTCTGTTCATGGGGGTAATGATACCGATGAAACGAGAGAGGATGCTCACGA
TACGGGTTACTGATGATGAACATGCCCGGTTACTGGAACGTTGTGAGGGTAAACAACTGGCGGTATGGAT
GCGGCGGGACCAGAGAAAAATCACTCAGGGTCAATGCCAGCGCTTCGTTAATACAGATGTAGGTGTTCCA
CAGGGTAGCCAGCAGCATCCTGCGATGCAGATCCGGAACATAATGGTGCAGGGCGCTGACTTCCGCGTTT
CCAGACTTTACGAAACACGGAAACCGAAGACCATTCATGTTGTTGCTCAGGTCGCAGACGTTTTGCAGCA
GCAGTCGCTTCACGTTCGCTCGCGTATCGGTGATTCATTCTGCTAACCAGTAAGGCAACCCCGCCAGCCT
AGCCGGGTCCTCAACGACAGGAGCACGATCATGCGCACCCGTGGCCAGGACCCAACGCTGCCCGAGATGC
GCCGCGTGCGGCTGCTGGAGATGGCGGACGCGATGGATATGTTCTGCCAAGGGTTGGTTTGCGCATTCAC
AGTTCTCCGCAAGAATTGATTGGCTCCAATTCTTGGAGTGGTGAATCCGTTAGCGAGGTGCCGCCGGCTT
CCATTCAGGTCGAGGTGGCCCGGCTCCATGCACCGCGACGCAACGCGGGGAGGCAGACAAGGTATAGGGC
GGCGCCTACAATCCATGCCAACCCGTTCCATGTGCTCGCCGAGGCGGCATAAATCGCCGTGACGATCAGC
GGTCCAATGATCGAAGTTAGGCTGGTAAGAGCCGCGAGCGATCCTTGAAGCTGTCCCTGATGGTCGTCAT
CTACCTGCCTGGACAGCATGGCCTGCAACGCGGGCATCCCGATGCCGCCGGAAGCGAGAAGAATCATAAT
GGGGAAGGCCATCCAGCCTCGCGTCGCGAACGCCAGCAAGACGTAGCCCAGCGCGTCGGCCGCCATGCCG
GCGATAATGGCCTGCTTCTCGCCGAAACGTTTGGTGGCGGGACCAGTGACGAAGGCTTGAGCGAGGGCGT
GCAAGATTCCGAATACCGCAAGCGACAGGCCGATCATCGTCGCGCTCCAGCGAAAGCGGTCCTCGCCGAA
AATGACCCAGAGCGCTGCCGGCACCTGTCCTACGAGTTGCATGATAAAGAAGACAGTCATAAGTGCGGCG
ACGATAGTCATGCCCCGCGCCCACCGGAAGGAGCTGACTGGGTTGAAGGCTCTCAAGGGCATCGGTCGAG
ATCCCGGTGCCTAATGAGTGAGCTAACTTACATTAATTGCGTTGCGCTCACTGCCCGCTTTCCAGTCGGG
AAACTGTCGTGCCAGCTGCATTAATGAATCGGCCAACGCGCGGGGAGAGGCGGTTTGCGTATTGGGCGCC
AGGGTGGTTTTTCTTTTCACCAGTGAGACGGGCAACAGCTGATTGCCCTTCACCGCCTGGCCCTGAGAGA
GTTGCAGCAAGCGGTCCACGCTGGTTTGCCCCAGCAGGCGAAAATCCTGTTTGATGGTGGTTAACGGCGG
GATATAACATGAGCTGTCTTCGGTATCGTCGTATCCCACTACCGAGATATCCGCACCAACGCGCAGCCCG
GACTCGGTAATGGCGCGCATTGCGCCCAGCGCCATCTGATCGTTGGCAACCAGCATCGCAGTGGGAACGA
TGCCCTCATTCAGCATTTGCATGGTTTGTTGAAAACCGGACATGGCACTCCAGTCGCCTTCCCGTTCCGC
TATCGGCTGAATTTGATTGCGAGTGAGATATTTATGCCAGCCAGCCAGACGCAGACGCGCCGAGACAGAA
CTTAATGGGCCCGCTAACAGCGCGATTTGCTGGTGACCCAATGCGACCAGATGCTCCACGCCCAGTCGCG
TACCGTCTTCATGGGAGAAAATAATACTGTTGATGGGTGTCTGGTCAGAGACATCAAGAAATAACGCCGG
AACATTAGTGCAGGCAGCTTCCACAGCAATGGCATCCTGGTCATCCAGCGGATAGTTAATGATCAGCCCA
CTGACGCGTTGCGCGAGAAGATTGTGCACCGCCGCTTTACAGGCTTCGACGCCGCTTCGTTCTACCATCG
ACACCACCACGCTGGCACCCAGTTGATCGGCGCGAGATTTAATCGCCGCGACAATTTGCGACGGCGCGTG
CAGGGCCAGACTGGAGGTGGCAACGCCAATCAGCAACGACTGTTTGCCCGCCAGTTGTTGTGCCACGCGG
TTGGGAATGTAATTCAGCTCCGCCATCGCCGCTTCCACTTTTTCCCGCGTTTTCGCAGAAACGTGGCTGG
CCTGGTTCACCACGCGGGAAACGGTCTGATAAGAGACACCGGCATACTCTGCGACATCGTATAACGTTAC
TGGTTTCACATTCACCACCCTGAATTGACTCTCTTCCGGGCGCTATCATGCCATACCGCGAAAGGTTTTG
CGCCATTCGATGGTGTCCGGGATCTCGACGCTCTCCCTTATGCGACTCCTGCATTAGGAAGCAGCCCAGT
AGTAGGTTGAGGCCGTTGAGCACCGCCGCCGCAAGGAATGGTGCATGCAAGGAGATGGCGCCCAACAGTC
CCCCGGCCACGGGGCCTGCCACCATACCCACGCCGAAACAAGCGCTCATGAGCCCGAAGTGGCGAGCCCG
ATCTTCCCCATCGGTGATGTCGGCGATATAGGCGCCAGCAACCGCACCTGTGGCGCCGGTGATGCCGGCC
ACGATGCGTCCGGCGTAGAGGATCGAGATCTCGATCCCGCGAAATTAATACGACTCACTATAGGGGAATT
GTGAGCGGATAACAATTCCCCTCTAGAAATAATTTTGTTTAACTTTAAGAAGGAGATATACCATGGGCCA
TCATCATCATCATCATCATCATCATCACAGCAGCGGCCATATCGAAGGTCGTCATATGATGGGAAAGAAG
ACCAAGAGGACAGCCGACAGCTCTTCTTCAGAGGATGAGGAGGAATATGTGGTGGAAAAGGTGTTGGACA
GGCGCATGGTTAAGGGGCAAGTGGAATATCTGTTGAAGTGGAAAGGCTTTTCTGAGGAGCACAATACTTG
GGAACCTGAGAAGAACTTGGATTGTCCTGAACTAATTTCTGAGTTTATGAAAAAGTATAAGAAGATGAAG
GAGGGTGAAAACAATAAGCCCAGGGAGAAATCAGAAGGAAACAAGAGGAAATCCAGTTTCTCCAACAGCG
CTGATGATATTAAATCTAAAAAAAAGAGAGAGCAAAGCAATGATATCGCTCGGGGCTTTGAGAGAGGACT
GGAACCAGAAAAGATCATCGGAGCAACAGATTCCTGCGGTGACTTAATGTTCTTAATGAAATGGAAAGAC
ACAGATGAAGCTGACCTGGTTCTTGCAAAAGAAGCTAACGTGAAGTGTCCACAGATTGTGATAGCATTTT
ATGAAGAGAGACTGACGTGGCACGCATATCCAGAGGATGCGGAAAACAAAGAAAAAGAAAGCGCGAAGAG
CTAAGGATCCGGCTGCTAACAAAGCCCGAAAGGAAGCTGAGTTGGCTGCTGCCACCGCTGAGCAATAACT
AGCATAACCCCTTGGGGCCTCTAAACGGGTCTTGAGGGGTTTTTTGCTGAAAGGAGGAACTATATCCGGA
TATCCCGCAAGAGGCCCGGCAGTACCGGCATAACCAAGCCTATGCCTACAGCATCCAGGGTGACGGTGCC
GAGGATGACGATGAGCGCATTGTTAGATTTCATACACGGTGCCTGACTGCGTTAGCAATTTAACTGTGAT
AAACTACCGCATTAAAGCTTATCGATGATAAGCTGTCAAACATGAGAA
